>Addgene plasmid #163633 | plRL61 | addgene full sequence | sequence record 339483 | Addgene NGS Result
CTCATAGCTCACGCTGTAGGTATCTCAGTTCGGTGTAGGTCGTTCGCTCCAAGCTGGGCTGTGTGCACGA
ACCCCCCGTTCAGCCCGACCGCTGCGCCTTATCCGGTAACTATCGTCTTGAGTCCAACCCGGTAAGACAC
GACTTATCGCCACTGGCAGCAGCCACTGGTAACAGGATTAGCAGAGCGAGGTATGTAGGCGGTGCTACAG
AGTTCTTGAAGTGGTGGCCTAACTACGGCTACACTAGAAGGACAGTATTTGGTATCTGCGCTCTGCTGAA
GCCAGTTACCTTCGGAAAAAGAGTTGGTAGCTCTTGATCCGGCAAACAAACCACCGCTGGTAGCGGTGGT
TTTTTTGTTTGCAAGCAGCAGATTACGCGCAGAAAAAAAGGATCTCAAGAAGATCCTTTGATCTTTTCTA
CGGGGTCTGACGCTCATGGAACAATAAACGAAAGGCTCAGTCGAAAGACTGGGCCTTTCGTTTATCTGTT
GTTTGAAAAAAAAAAGCCCCGCGATTGCGGGGCTTTTTTTTTTCATATGTCTGACCAGGGAAAATAGCCC
TCTGACCTGGGGATTTGACTTCCCTATCAGTGATAGAGATAATCTGGGAGTCCCTATCAGTGATAGAGAA
GGCGCTATCGATATGTCGGACCTGGTGCTGGGCCTGGCCATCGGCATCGGCTCGGTGGGCGTGGGCATCC
TGAACAAGGTGACCGGCGAGATCATCCACAAGAACTCGCGCATCTTCCCGGCCGCCCAGGCCGAGAACAA
CCTGGTGCGCCGCACCAACCGCCAGGGCCGCCGCCTGGCCCGCCGCAAGAAGCACCGCCGCGTGCGCCTG
AACCGCCTGTTCGAGGAGTCGGGCCTGATCACCGACTTCACCAAGATCTCGATCAACCTGAACCCGTACC
AGCTGCGCGTGAAGGGCCTGACCGACGAGCTGTCGAACGAGGAGCTGTTCATCGCCCTGAAGAACATGGT
GAAGCACCGCGGCATCTCGTACCTGGACGACGCCTCGGACGACGGCAACTCGTCGGTGGGCGACTACGCC
CAGATCGTGAAGGAGAACTCGAAGCAGCTGGAGACCAAGACCCCGGGCCAGATCCAGCTGGAGCGCTACC
AGACCTACGGCCAGCTGCGCGGCGACTTCACCGTGGAGAAGGACGGCAAGAAGCACCGCCTGATCAACGT
GTTCCCGACCTCGGCCTACCGCTCGGAGGCCCTGCGCATCCTGCAGACCCAGCAGGAGTTCAACCCGCAG
ATCACCGACGAGTTCATCAACCGCTACCTGGAGATCCTGACCGGCAAGCGCAAGTACTACCACGGCCCGG
GCAACGAGAAGTCGCGCACCGACTACGGCCGCTACCGCACCTCGGGCGAGACCCTGGACAACATCTTCGG
CATCCTGATCGGCAAGTGCACCTTCTACCCGGACGAGTTCCGCGCCGCCAAGGCCTCGTACACCGCCCAG
GAGTTCAACCTGCTGAACGACCTGAACAACCTGACCGTGCCGACCGAGACCAAGAAGCTGTCGAAGGAGC
AGAAGAACCAGATCATCAACTACGTGAAGAACGAGAAGGCCATGGGCCCGGCCAAGCTGTTCAAGTACAT
CGCCAAGCTGCTGTCGTGCGACGTGGCCGACATCAAGGGCTACCGCATCGACAAGTCGGGCAAGGCCGAG
ATCCACACCTTCGAGGCCTACCGCAAGATGAAGACCCTGGAGACCCTGGACATCGAGCAGATGGACCGCG
AGACCCTGGACAAGCTGGCCTACGTGCTGACCCTGAACACCGAGCGCGAGGGCATCCAGGAGGCCCTGGA
GCACGAGTTCGCCGACGGCTCGTTCTCGCAGAAGCAGGTGGACGAGCTGGTGCAGTTCCGCAAGGCCAAC
TCGTCGATCTTCGGCAAGGGCTGGCACAACTTCTCGGTGAAGCTGATGATGGAGCTGATCCCGGAGCTGT
ACGAGACCTCGGAGGAGCAGATGACCATCCTGACCCGCCTGGGCAAGCAGAAGACCACCTCGTCGTCGAA
CAAGACCAAGTACATCGACGAGAAGCTGCTGACCGAGGAGATCTACAACCCGGTGGTGGCCAAGTCGGTG
CGCCAGGCCATCAAGATCGTGAACGCCGCCATCAAGGAGTACGGCGACTTCGACAACATCGTGATCGAGA
TGGCCCGCGAGACCAACGAGGACGACGAGAAGAAGGCCATCCAGAAGATCCAGAAGGCCAACAAGGACGA
GAAGGACGCCGCCATGCTGAAGGCCGCCAACCAGTACAACGGCAAGGCCGAGCTGCCGCACTCGGTGTTC
CACGGCCACAAGCAGCTGGCCACCAAGATCCGCCTGTGGCACCAGCAGGGCGAGCGCTGCCTGTACACCG
GCAAGACCATCTCGATCCACGACCTGATCAACAACTCGAACCAGTTCGAGGTGGACGCCATCCTGCCGCT
GTCGATCACCTTCGACGACTCGCTGGCCAACAAGGTGCTGGTGTACGCCACCGCCAACCAGGAGAAGGGC
CAGCGCACCCCGTACCAGGCCCTGGACTCGATGGACGACGCCTGGTCGTTCCGCGAGCTGAAGGCCTTCG
TGCGCGAGTCGAAGACCCTGTCGAACAAGAAGAAGGAGTACCTGCTGACCGAGGAGGACATCTCGAAGTT
CGACGTGCGCAAGAAGTTCATCGAGCGCAACCTGGTGGACACCCGCTACGCCTCGCGCGTGGTGCTGAAC
GCCCTGCAGGAGCACTTCCGCGCCCACAAGATCGACACCAAGGTGTCGGTGGTGCGCGGCCAGTTCACCT
CGCAGCTGCGCCGCCACTGGGGCATCGAGAAGACCCGCGACACCTACCACCACCACGCCGTGGACGCCCT
GATCATCGCCGCCTCGTCGCAGCTGAACCTGTGGAAGAAGCAGAAGAACACCCTGGTGTCGTACTCGGAG
GACCAGCTGCTGGACATCGAGACCGGCGAGCTGATCTCGGACGACGAGTACAAGGAGTCGGTGTTCAAGG
CCCCGTACCAGCACTTCGTGGACACCCTGAAGTCGAAGGAGTTCGAGGACTCGATCCTGTTCTCGTACCA
GGTGGACTCGAAGTTCAACCGCAAGATCTCGGACGCCACCATCTACGCCACCCGCCAGGCCAAGGTGGGC
AAGGACAAGGCCGACGAGACCTACGTGCTGGGCAAGATCAAGGACATCTACACCCAGGACGGCTACGACG
CCTTCATGAAGATCTACAAGAAGGACAAGTCGAAGTTCCTGATGTACCGCCACGACCCGCAGACCTTCGA
GAAGGTGATCGAGCCGATCCTGGAGAACTACCCGAACAAGCAGATCAACGACAAGGGCAAGGAGGTGCCG
TGCAACCCGTTCCTGAAGTACAAGGAGGAGCACGGCTACATCCGCAAGTACTCGAAGAAGGGCAACGGCC
CGGAGATCAAGTCGCTGAAGTACTACGACTCGAAGCTGGGCAACCACATCGACATCACCCCGAAGGACTC
GAACAACAAGGTGGTGCTGCAGTCGGTGTCGCCGTGGCGCGCCGACGTGTACTTCAACAAGACCACCGGC
AAGTACGAGATCCTGGGCCTGAAGTACGCCGACCTGCAGTTCGACAAGGGCACCGGCACCTACAAGATCT
CGCAGGAGAAGTACAACGACATCAAGAAGAAGGAGGGCGTGGACTCGGACTCGGAGTTCAAGTTCACCCT
GTACAAGAACGACCTGCTGCTGGTGAAGGACACCGAGACCAAGGAGCAGCAGCTGTTCCGCTTCCTGTCG
CGCACCATGCCGAAGCAGAAGCACTACGTGGAGCTGAAGCCGTACGACAAGCAGAAGTTCGAGGGCGGCG
AGGCCCTGATCAAGGTGCTGGGCAACGTGGCCAACTCGGGCCAGTGCAAGAAGGGCCTGGGCAAGTCGAA
CATCTCGATCTACAAGGTGCGCACCGACGTGCTGGGCAACCAGCACATCATCAAGAACGAGGGCGACAAG
CCGAAGCTGGACTTCTAAATACTCTGGCCATTTTTCTTTACCGCCTTTGAGTGAGCTGATACCGCTCGCC
GCAGCCGAACGACCGAGCGCAACGCGTGCGGCCGCTGATTAGCTAAGCAGAAGGCCATCCTGACGGATGG
CCTTTTTCTAGAAAAAAAAAAAGCGCCGCAACTGCGGCGCTTTTTTTTTTTTAATTAAGTGATAGATTGC
GATGCGTGTGCTCGGTTGATATAATCTGTCAGATCAGGAGGACTTCGCATGTCGCGGTTGGATAAGTCCA
AGGTCATCAACTCGGCGCTGGAGCTGCTGAACGAGGTCGGTATCGAGGGACTGACCACGCGCAAGTTGGC
CCAAAAGCTCGGCGTGGAACAACCGACCCTCTACTGGCACGTGAAGAACAAGCGCGCGCTGCTGGATGCG
TTGGCCATCGAGATGCTGGATCGCCATCACACGCACTTTTGCCCCCTGGAGGGCGAGAGCTGGCAGGATT
TTCTGCGGAACAACGCGAAGTCGTTCCGGTGCGCCCTCCTGAGCCATCGGGATGGCGCCAAAGTCCACTT
GGGCACCCGCCCGACCGAGAAGCAATACGAGACCCTGGAGAACCAGCTGGCCTTCCTCTGTCAACAGGGT
TTTTCGTTGGAGAACGCCCTGTATGCCCTGTCCGCCGTGGGACACTTCACCTTGGGCTGCGTGTTGGAGG
ATCAGGAACATCAGGTGGCGAAAGAGGAACGGGAGACCCCCACGACGGATTCGATGCCCCCGTTGTTGCG
CCAGGCGATCGAACTGTTTGACCACCAGGGCGCCGAACCCGCCTTTTTGTTCGGGCTGGAGCTGATCATC
TGCGGGCTGGAAAAGCAACTGAAGTGCGAAAGCGGTTCGTGATAACGCCGAAAACCCCGCTTCGGCGGGG
TTTTGCCGCGGTCTGCGTTGTCGGGAAGATTTAAAATAAAAAAGGGGACCTCTAGGGTCCCCAATTAAAT
AGTTAACACTAGTATTAAAAAAAAAAGCCCCGCGATTGCGGGGCTTTTTTTTTTCGACGGCGAGGGTTCC
GACCGCTGCAACTCCCGGTGCAACCTTGTCCCGGTCTATTCTCTTCACTGCACCAGCTCCAATCTGGTGT
GAATGCCCCTCGTCTGTTCGCGCAGGCGGGGGGCTCTATTCGTTTGTCAGCATCGAAAGTAGCCAGATCA
GGGATGCGTTGCAACCGCGTATGCCCAGGTCAGAAGAGTCGCACAAGAGTTGCAGACCCCTGGAAAGAAA
AATGGCCAGAGGGCGAAAACACCCTCTGACCAGCGGAGCGGGCGACGGGAATCGAACCCGCGTAGCTAGT
TTGGAAGAATGGGTGTCTGCCGACCACATATATGGGCCGGTCAAGATAGGTTTTTACCCCCTCTCGGCTG
CATCCTCTAAGTGGAAAGAAATTGCAGGTCGTAGAAGCGCGTTGAAGCCTGAGAGTTGCACAGGAGTTGC
AACCCGGTAGCCTTGTTCACGACGAGAGGAGACCTAGTTGGCACGTCGCGGATGGGGATCGCTGAAGACT
CAGCGCAGCGGGAGGATCCACTTGCACTGCACCCTAGGATGGCGATGAAGTACCAGATGGCGTCTGAGGC
CCGCGACGAGGCTATCGCTGAGGCGATGTCCAAGCTGGCCAAGACCTCCTGAAACGCAAAAAGCCCCCCT
CCCAAGGACACTGAGTCCTAAAGAGGGGGGTTTCTTGTCAGTACGCGAAGAACCACGCCTGGCCGCGAGC
GCCAGCACCGCCGCTCTGTGCGGAGACCTGGGCACCAGCCCCGCCGCCGCCAGGAGCATTGCCGTTCCCG
CCAGCTAGCCACCTGACGTCGGGGGGGGGGGAAAGCCACGTTGTGTCTCAAAATCTCTGATGTTACATTG
CACAAGATAAAAATATATCATCATGAACAATAAAACTGTCTGCTTACATAAACAGTAATACAAGGGGTGT
TATGAGCCATATTCAACGGGAAACGTCTTGCTCGAGGCCGCGATTAAATTCCAACATGGATGCTGATTTA
TATGGGTATAAATGGGCTCGCGATAATGTCGGGCAATCAGGTGCGACAATCTATCGCTTGTATGGGAAGC
CCCATGCGCCAGAGTTGTTTCTGAAACATGGCAAAGGTAGCGTTGCCAATGATGTTACAGATGAGATGGT
CAGACTAAACTGGCTGACGGAATTTATGCCTCTTCCGACCATCAAGCATTTTATCCGTACTCCTGATGAT
GCATGGTTACTCACCACTGCGATCCCCGGGAAAACAGCATTCCAGGTATTAGAAGAATATCCTGATTCAG
GTGAAAATATTGTTGATGCGCTGGCAGTGTTCCTGCGCCGGTTGCATTCGATTCCTGTTTGTAATTGTCC
TTTTAACAGCGATCGCGTATTTCGCCTCGCTCAGGCGCAATCACGAATGAATAACGGTTTGGTTGATGCG
AGTGATTTTGATGACGAGCGTAATGGCTGGCCTGTTGAACAAGTCTGGAAAGAAATGCATAATCTTTTGC
CATTCTCACCGGATTCAGTCGTCACTCATGGTGATTTCTCACTTGATAACCTTATTTTTGACGAGGGGAA
ATTAATAGGTTGTATTGATGTTGGACGAGTCGGAATCGCAGACCGATACCAGGATCTTGCCATCCTATGG
AACTGCCTCGGTGAGTTTTCTCCTTCATTACAGAAACGGCTTTTTCAAAAATATGGTATTGATAATCCTG
ATATGAATAAATTGCAGTTTCATTTGATGCTCGATGAGTTTTTCTAATCAGAATTGGTTAATTGGTTGTA
ACACTGGCAGAGCATTACGCTGACTTGACGGGACGGCGGCTTTGTTGAATAAATCGAACTTTTGCTGAGT
TGAAGGATCAGATCACGCATCTTCCCGACAACGCAGACCGTTCCGTGGCAAAGCAAAAGTTCAAAATCAC
CAACTGGTCCACCTACAACAAAGCTCTCACCAACCGTGGCTCCCTCACGATATCAATAAACGAAAGGCTC
AGTCGAAAGACTGGGCCTTTCGTTTATCTGTTGTTTGAAAAAAAAAAGCGCCGCAACTGCGGCGCTTTTT
TTTTTGAATTCTCTGACCAGGGAAAATAGCCCTCTGACCTGGGGATTTGCGATCCCTATCAGTGATAGAT
ATAATCTGGGAGGAGACGATTAATGCGTCTCGGTTTTTGTACTCGAAAGAAGCTACAAAGATAAGGCTTC
ATGCCGAAATCAACACCCTGTCATTTTATGGCAGGGTGTTTTTTTTTTGTCGACTTGGGGACCCTAGAGG
TCCCCTTTTTTATTTTTTTGGATGAAGAGCATTATCAATGGCTCTTCACAGGAAGCTTAAAAAAAAAAGC
CCCGCGATTGCGGGGCTTTTTTTTTTTAATACGGTTATCCACAGAATCAGGGGATAACGCAGGAAAGAAC
ATGTGAGCAAAAGGCCAGCAAAAGGCCAGGAACCGTAAAAAGGCCGCGTTGCTGGCGTTTTTCCATAGGC
TCCGCCCCCCTGACGAGCATCACAAAAATCGACGCTCAAGTCAGAGGTGGCGAAACCCGACAGGACTATA
AAGATACCAGGCGTTTCCCCCTGGAAGCTCCCTCGTGCGCTCTCCTGTTCCGACCCTGCCGCTTACCGGA
TACCTGTCCGCCTTTCTCCCCTCGGGAAGCGTGGCGCTTT
Features (pLannotate 1.2.2; 14 found; start..end, strand, type, name):
    446..495     +  terminator     rrnB T1 terminator (fragment): transcription terminator T1 from the E. coli rrnB gene
    575..601     +  promoter       PLtetO-1 promoter (fragment): modified phage lambda PL promoter with tet operator sites (Lutz and Bujard, 1997)
    611..630     +  promoter       tight TRE promoter (fragment): Tet-responsive promoter PTight, consisting of seven tet operator sequences followed by the minimal CMV promoter
    643..4005    +  CDS            cas9-1: CAS9A_STRTD - Also known as csn1. Experimental evidence at protein level: Swiss-Prot protein existence level 1. CRISPR (clustered regularly interspaced short palindromic repeat) is an adaptive immune system that provides protection against mobile genetic elements (viruses, transposable elements and conjugative plasmids). CRISPR clusters contain spacers, sequences complementary to antecedent mobile elements, and target invading nucleic acids. CRISPR clusters are transcribed and processed into CRISPR RNA (crRNA). In type II CRISPR systems correct processing of pre-crRNA requires a trans- encoded
   4109..4136    +  terminator     rrnB T2 terminator: transcription terminator T2 from the E. coli rrnB gene
   4249..4869    +  CDS            tetR: TETR2_ECOLX - Experimental evidence at protein level: Swiss-Prot protein existence level 1. TetR is the repressor of the tetracycline resistance element; its N-terminal region forms a helix-turn-helix structure and binds DNA. Binding of tetracycline to TetR reduces the repressor affinity for the tetracycline resistance gene (tetA) promoter operator sites. From Escherichia coli.
   5563..5649    +  CDS            33 (fragment): VINT_BPML5 - Also known as int. Protein inferred from homology: Swiss-Prot protein existence level 3. Integrase is necessary for integration of the phage into the host genome by site-specific recombination. From Mycobacterium phage L5 (Mycobacteriophage L5).
   5711..5815    -  CDS            32 (fragment): VG32_BPML5 - Protein predicted: Swiss-Prot protein existence level 4. From Mycobacterium phage L5 (Mycobacteriophage L5).
   5952..6767    +  CDS            KanR: aminoglycoside phosphotransferase; aph(3')-Ia; confers resistance to kanamycin in bacteria or G418 (Geneticin®) in eukaryotes
   6908..6979    +  CDS            TRA2_ECOLX (fragment): Protein predicted: Swiss-Prot protein existence level 4. Required for transposition of transposon Tn903. From Escherichia coli.
   6988..7037    +  terminator     rrnB T1 terminator (fragment): transcription terminator T1 from the E. coli rrnB gene
   7122..7139    +  promoter       PLtetO-1 promoter (fragment): modified phage lambda PL promoter with tet operator sites (Lutz and Bujard, 1997)
   7188..7248    +  misc_RNA       St1 gRNA scaffold (fragment): guide RNA scaffold for the Streptococcus thermophilus CRISPR/Cas9 system (Esvelt et al., 2013)
   7480..398     -  rep_origin     ori (across the origin): high-copy-number ColE1/pMB1/pBR322/pUC origin of replication
