[The description below was written by a language model from this plasmid's Addgene catalogue record and pLannotate feature annotations shown in this document.]
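Description:
plRL61 is an empty-backbone CRISPR interference plasmid optimized for Mycobacterium smegmatis, built on the plRL117 backbone and 7,670 bp in total. It is propagated in E. coli through a ColE1/pMB1-type origin (the catalogue lists it as low copy, although the annotation matches a high-copy origin family) and is selected with kanamycin via the aph(3')-Ia gene. It is designed to integrate into the mycobacterial chromosome rather than replicate there. It carries the mycobacteriophage L5 attP region, which appears in the annotation as short fragments of L5 genes 32 and 33 flanking the attachment site, but it has no functional L5 integrase. Integration therefore requires co-transformation with a separate integrase delivery plasmid such as plRL19. Supplying the integrase in trans in this way is generally done to avoid later excision of the integrated construct.

The payload has two tetracycline-regulated transcription units plus the repressor that controls them. A tet-operator-containing promoter drives a Streptococcus thermophilus CRISPR1 Cas9 coding sequence, followed by an rrnB T2 terminator. Given the stated CRISPRi purpose this is presumably the nuclease-dead form, although the feature table does not record the inactivating mutations. A second tet-operator promoter sits upstream of the St1 guide RNA scaffold, and upstream rrnB T1 terminator fragments insulate both units. A tetR gene supplies the repressor, so the Cas9 protein and the guide RNA are both expressed only when a tetracycline-class inducer is added (Tet-On). No targeting spacer is present; users insert one by restriction enzyme cloning next to the scaffold. The resulting constructs allow inducible, tunable transcriptional knockdown of chosen genes in M. smegmatis, and the associated study concerns gene expression tuning in mycobacteria.
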