Addgene plasmid #163633: plRL61
Purpose: (Empty Backbone) Optimized M. smegmatis CRISPRi plasmid; contains an L5 attP region (no L5 Integrase) that allows for integration when co-transformed with an L5 Integrase delivery plasmid (e.g. plRL19, ID #163634).
Depositing lab: Jeremy Rock. Depositing organization: Rockefeller University. Publication: Genome-wide gene expression tuning reveals diverse vulnerabilities of M. tuberculosis. Bosch B, DeJesus MA, Poulton NC, Zhang W, Engelhart CA, Zaveri A, Lavalette S, Ruecker N, Trujillo C, Wallach JB, Li S, Ehrt S, Chait BT, Schnappinger D, Rock JM. Cell. 2021 Jul 16. pii: S0092-8674(21)00824-2. doi: 10.1016/j.cell.2021.06.033. PubMed 34297925.
Backbone
  Vector backbone: plRL117
  Backbone manufacturer: Rock Lab
  Backbone size (bp): 7670
  Vector type: Bacterial Expression, CRISPR
  Promoter: Tet-On
Growth in bacteria
  Bacterial resistance: Kanamycin, 50 μg/mL
  Growth temperature: 37°C
  Growth strain: DH5alpha
  Growth instructions: Shake at 220rpm. For best yield, grow for >16 hours.
  Copy number: Low Copy
Gene/Insert
  Cloning method: Restriction Enzyme
  Sequencing primers: 3′ TTCCTGTGAAGAGCCATTGATAATG
Terms and licenses: Academic/Nonprofit Terms; Industry Terms: Not Available to Industry
How to cite: plRL61 was a gift from Jeremy Rock (Addgene plasmid # 163633 ; http://n2t.net/addgene:163633 ; RRID:Addgene_163633)
